>Addgene plasmid #233112 | pUC57KAN-20XALFA | addgene full sequence | sequence record 466717 | Addgene Long Read Sequencing Result
TCGCGCGTTTCGGTGATGACGGTGAAAACCTCTGACACATGCAGCTCCCGGAGACGGTCACAGCTTGTCT
GTAAGCGGATGCCGGGAGCAGACAAGCCCGTCAGGGCGCGTCAGCGGGTGTTGGCGGGTGTCGGGGCTGG
CTTAACTATGCGGCATCAGAGCAGATTGTACTGAGAGTGCACCAGATGCGGTGTGAAATACCGCACAGAT
GCGTAAGGAGAAAATACCGCATCAGGCGCCATTCGCCATTCAGGCTGCGCAACTGTTGGGAAGGGCGATC
GGTGCGGGCCTCTTCGCTATTACGCCAGCTGGCGAAAGGGGGATGTGCTGCAAGGCGATTAAGTTGGGTA
ACGCCAGGGTTTTCCCAGTCACGACGTTGTAAAACGACGGCCAGTGAATTCGGCGCGCCCTTAAGCTCGA
GGGCTCCGGCGGCAGCCGCCTGGAGGAAGAGCTGCGCAGGCGCCTGACCGAGGGCTCCGGCGGCAGCCGC
CTGGAGGAAGAGCTGCGCAGGCGCCTGACCGAGGGCTCCGGCGGCAGCCGCCTGGAGGAAGAGCTGCGCA
GGCGCCTGACCGAGGGCTCCGGCGGCAGCCGCCTGGAGGAAGAGCTGCGCAGGCGCCTGACCGAGGGCTC
CGGCGGCAGCCGCCTGGAGGAAGAGCTGCGCAGGCGCCTGACCGAGGGCTCCGGCGGCGTCGAGGGCTCC
GGCGGCAGCCGCCTGGAGGAAGAGCTGCGCAGGCGCCTGACCGAGGGCTCCGGCGGCAGCCGCCTGGAGG
AAGAGCTGCGCAGGCGCCTGACCGAGGGCTCCGGCGGCAGCCGCCTGGAGGAAGAGCTGCGCAGGCGCCT
GACCGAGGGCTCCGGCGGCAGCCGCCTGGAGGAAGAGCTGCGCAGGCGCCTGACCGAGGGCTCCGGCGGC
AGCCGCCTGGAGGAAGAGCTGCGCAGGCGCCTGACCGAGGGCTCCGGCGGCGTCGAGGGCTCCGGCGGCA
GCCGCCTGGAGGAAGAGCTGCGCAGGCGCCTGACCGAGGGCTCCGGCGGCAGCCGCCTGGAGGAAGAGCT
GCGCAGGCGCCTGACCGAGGGCTCCGGCGGCAGCCGCCTGGAGGAAGAGCTGCGCAGGCGCCTGACCGAG
GGCTCCGGCGGCAGCCGCCTGGAGGAAGAGCTGCGCAGGCGCCTGACCGAGGGCTCCGGCGGCAGCCGCC
TGGAGGAAGAGCTGCGCAGGCGCCTGACCGAGGGCTCCGGCGGCGTCGAGGGCTCCGGCGGCAGCCGCCT
GGAGGAAGAGCTGCGCAGGCGCCTGACCGAGGGCTCCGGCGGCAGCCGCCTGGAGGAAGAGCTGCGCAGG
CGCCTGACCGAGGGCTCCGGCGGCAGCCGCCTGGAGGAAGAGCTGCGCAGGCGCCTGACCGAGGGCTCCG
GCGGCAGCCGCCTGGAGGAAGAGCTGCGCAGGCGCCTGACCGAGGGCTCCGGCGGCAGCCGCCTGGAGGA
AGAGCTGCGCAGGCGCCTGACCGAGGGCTCCGGCGGCGTCGACGGATCCGCGGCCGCAAGCTTGGCTCGA
TCGAGCATGGTCATAGCTGTTTCCTGTGTGAAATTGTTATCCGCTCACAATTCCACACAACATACGAGCC
GGAAGCATAAAGTGTAAAGCCTGGGGTGCCTAATGAGTGAGCTAACTCACATTAATTGCGTTGCGCTCAC
TGCCCGCTTTCCAGTCGGGAAACCTGTCGTGCCAGCTGCATTAATGAATCGGCCAACGCGCGGGGAGAGG
CGGTTTGCGTATTGGGCGCTCTTCCGCTTCCTCGCTCACTGACTCGCTGCGCTCGGTCGTTCGGCTGCGG
CGAGCGGTATCAGCTCACTCAAAGGCGGTAATACGGTTATCCACAGAATCAGGGGATAACGCAGGAAAGA
ACATGTGAGCAAAAGGCCAGCAAAAGGCCAGGAACCGTAAAAAGGCCGCGTTGCTGGCGTTTTTCCATAG
GCTCCGCCCCCCTGACGAGCATCACAAAAATCGACGCTCAAGTCAGAGGTGGCGAAACCCGACAGGACTA
TAAAGATACCAGGCGTTTCCCCCTGGAAGCTCCCTCGTGCGCTCTCCTGTTCCGACCCTGCCGCTTACCG
GATACCTGTCCGCCTTTCTCCCTTCGGGAAGCGTGGCGCTTTCTCATAGCTCACGCTGTAGGTATCTCAG
TTCGGTGTAGGTCGTTCGCTCCAAGCTGGGCTGTGTGCACGAACCCCCCGTTCAGCCCGACCGCTGCGCC
TTATCCGGTAACTATCGTCTTGAGTCCAACCCGGTAAGACACGACTTATCGCCACTGGCAGCAGCCACTG
GTAACAGGATTAGCAGAGCGAGGTATGTAGGCGGTGCTACAGAGTTCTTGAAGTGGTGGCCTAACTACGG
CTACACTAGAAGAACAGTATTTGGTATCTGCGCTCTGCTGAAGCCAGTTACCTTCGGAAAAAGAGTTGGT
AGCTCTTGATCCGGCAAACAAACCACCGCTGGTAGCGGTGGTTTTTTTGTTTGCAAGCAGCAGATTACGC
GCAGAAAAAAAGGATCTCAAGAAGATCCTTTGATCTTTTCTACGGGGTCTGACGCTCAGTGGAACGAAAA
CTCACGTTAAGGGATTTTGGTCATGAGATTATCAAAAAGGATCTTCACCTAGATCCTTTTAAATTAAAAA
TGAAGTTTTAAATCAATCTAAAGTATATATGAGTAAACTTGGTCTGACAGTTAGAAAAACTCATCGAGCA
TCAAATGAAACTGCAATTTATTCATATCAGGATTATCAATACCATATTTTTGAAAAAGCCGTTTCTGTAA
TGAAGGAGAAAACTCACCGAGGCAGTTCCATAGGATGGCAAGATCCTGGTATCGGTCTGCGATTCCGACT
CGTCCAACATCAATACAACCTATTAATTTCCCCTCGTCAAAAATAAGGTTATCAAGTGAGAAATCACCAT
GAGTGACGACTGAATCCGGTGAGAATGGCAAAAGTTTATGCATTTCTTTCCAGACTTGTTCAACAGGCCA
GCCATTACGCTCGTCATCAAAATCACTCGCATCAACCAAACCGTTATTCATTCGTGATTGCGCCTGAGCG
AGACGAAATACGCGATCGCTGTTAAAAGGACAATTACAAACAGGAATCGAATGCAACCGGCGCAGGAACA
CTGCCAGCGCATCAACAATATTTTCACCTGAATCAGGATATTCTTCTAATACCTGGAATGCTGTTTTCCC
AGGGATCGCAGTGGTGAGTAACCATGCATCATCAGGAGTACGGATAAAATGCTTGATGGTCGGAAGAGGC
ATAAATTCCGTCAGCCAGTTTAGTCTGACCATCTCATCTGTAACATCATTGGCAACGCTACCTTTGCCAT
GTTTCAGAAACAACTCTGGCGCATCGGGCTTCCCATACAATCGATAGATTGTCGCACCTGATTGCCCGAC
ATTATCGCGAGCCCATTTATACCCATATAAATCAGCATCCATGTTGGAATTTAATCGCGGCCTAGAGCAA
GACGTTTCCCGTTGAATATGGCTCATACTCTTCCTTTTTCAATATTATTGAAGCATTTATCAGGGTTATT
GTCTCATGAGCGGATACATATTTGAATGTATTTAGAAAAATAAACAAATAGGGGTTCCGCGCACATTTCC
CCGAAAAGTGCCACCTGACGTCTAAGAAACCATTATTATCATGACATTAACCTATAAAAATAGGCGTATC
ACGAGGCCCTTTCGTC
Features (pLannotate 1.2.2; 10 found; start..end, strand, type, name):
    137..236     +  misc_feature   bom (fragment): basis of mobility region from pBR322
    242..399     -  CDS            lacZα (fragment): LacZα fragment of β-galactosidase; lacZ fragment
   1574..1590    -  protein_bind   lac operator: The lac repressor binds to the lac operator to inhibit transcription in E. coli. This inhibition can be relieved by adding lactose or isopropyl-β-D-thiogalactopyranoside (IPTG). lac repressor encoded by lacI
   1598..1628    -  promoter       lac promoter: promoter for the E. coli lac operon
   1643..1664    -  protein_bind   CAP binding site: CAP binding activates transcription in the presence of cAMP. E. coli catabolite activator protein
   1677..1769    -  CDS            lacI (fragment): lac repressor; lacI; The lac repressor binds to the lac operator to inhibit transcription in E. coli. This inhibition can be relieved by adding lactose or isopropyl-β-D-thiogalactopyranoside (IPTG).
   1952..2540    -  rep_origin     ori: high-copy-number ColE1/pMB1/pBR322/pUC origin of replication
   2711..3526    -  CDS            KanR: aminoglycoside phosphotransferase; aph(3')-Ia; confers resistance to kanamycin in bacteria or G418 (Geneticin®) in eukaryotes
   3527..3631    -  promoter       AmpR promoter: bla
   3726..35      +  CDS            rop (fragment) (across the origin): Rop protein, which maintains plasmids at low copy number; rop
