[The description below was written by a language model from this plasmid's Addgene catalogue record and pLannotate feature annotations shown in this document.]
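Description:
pUC57KAN-20XALFA is a small (about 3.7 kb) bacterial cloning plasmid that stores a synthetic multimer of twenty copies of the ALFA epitope tag. It is built on the pUC57KAN backbone, a gene-synthesis and cloning vector that replicates in E. coli from a high-copy ColE1/pUC-type origin and is selected with kanamycin. Resistance comes from an aph(3')-Ia aminoglycoside phosphotransferase gene, which is annotated as being driven by the bla (AmpR) promoter. Short remnants of bom, rop and lacI are also detected; these are leftover backbone sequence rather than functional elements.

The ALFA repeat array was not annotated by the automated feature caller. However, there is an unannotated gap of roughly 1.2 kb between the lacZα fragment and the lac operator, lac promoter and CAP binding site. This is where the pUC polylinker normally sits, and it is the likely location of the insert. The record says the insert was introduced by restriction cloning but does not give the sites. No eukaryotic promoter, start codon context, terminator or fusion partner is recorded, and the vector type is unspecified, so the plasmid appears to be a source of the tag cassette, not an expression construct.

The ALFA tag is a short, rationally designed helical peptide that is bound with very high affinity by dedicated nanobodies. Tandem arrays of such tags are generally used to place many binding sites on one protein, which amplifies the signal for immunodetection or imaging of low-abundance targets. The 20X cassette would typically be subcloned or amplified from this plasmid into other constructs to tag a protein of interest, although the record states the purpose only as a 20X ALFA tag multimer.
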