Addgene plasmid #233112: pUC57KAN-20XALFA
Purpose: 20X ALFA tag multimer
Depositing lab: Steve Stowers. Depositing organization: Montana State University.
Backbone
  Vector backbone: pUC57KAN
  Vector type: Unspecified
Growth in bacteria
  Bacterial resistance: Kanamycin, 50 μg/mL
  Growth temperature: 37°C
  Growth strain: DH5alpha
  Copy number: High Copy
Gene/Insert
  Gene/Insert name: ALFA tag
  Species: Synthetic
  Mutation: None
  Cloning method: Restriction Enzyme; 5′ cloning site Unknown (unknown if destroyed)
Terms and licenses: Academic/Nonprofit Terms; Industry Terms: Not Available to Industry
How to cite: pUC57KAN-20XALFA was a gift from Steve Stowers (Addgene plasmid # 233112 ; http://n2t.net/addgene:233112 ; RRID:Addgene_233112)
